Addgene plasmid #212989: pSH83
Purpose: expresses miniSOG in C. elegans
Depositing lab: David M. Miller. Depositing organization: Vanderbilt University. Publication: C. elegans neurons have functional dendritic spines. Cuentas-Condori A, Mulcahy B, He S, Palumbos S, Zhen M, Miller DM 3rd. Elife. 2019 Oct 4;8. pii: 47918. doi: 10.7554/eLife.47918. PubMed 31584430.
Backbone
  Vector backbone: pSH11
  Backbone size w/o insert (bp): 5429
  Total vector size (bp): 7297
  Vector type: Worm Expression
Growth in bacteria
  Bacterial resistance: Ampicillin, 100 μg/mL
  Growth temperature: 37°C
  Growth strain: DH5alpha
  Copy number: Unknown
Gene/Insert
  Gene/Insert name: flp-13 promoter
  Species: C. elegans (nematode)
  Insert size (bp): 2296
  Entrez Gene: flp-13 (a.k.a. CELE_F33D4.3)
  Promoter: flp-13
  Cloning method: Unknown
  Sequencing primers: 5′ TTGGGCTGCAgcatgAAATTGTGCCTCCTGATGCTGAATCCT; 3′ CTCTAGAGGCGCGCCGTTCGAATCGGAACGGG
Terms and licenses: Academic/Nonprofit Terms; Industry Terms: Not Available to Industry
Depositor comments: Cloning Method: In-Fusion cloning
How to cite: pSH83 was a gift from David M. Miller (Addgene plasmid # 212989 ; http://n2t.net/addgene:212989 ; RRID:Addgene_212989)
