[The description below was written by a language model from this plasmid's Addgene catalogue record and pLannotate feature annotations shown in this document.]
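Description:
pSH83 is a C. elegans (worm) expression plasmid built on the pSH11 backbone by In-Fusion cloning of a roughly 2.3 kb flp-13 promoter fragment from the nematode genome. It is propagated in E. coli through a high-copy ColE1/pUC-type origin and selected with ampicillin via the bla (AmpR) gene. Remnants of a pUC-style lac promoter/operator region, a pUC18/19 polylinker fragment and short rop and bom fragments reflect the cloning-vector ancestry and have no role in the worm. The catalogue lists a total size of 7,297 bp, whereas the sequenced record underlying the feature table is 7,718 nt. The record does not explain this discrepancy.

The flp-13 promoter itself is not annotated, but the unannotated stretch preceding the polylinker fragment is of the right size and position to hold it. Immediately downstream lies a fragment of C. elegans tomm-20, which encodes a mitochondrial outer membrane import receptor. It is followed almost directly by the full miniSOG coding sequence, an arrangement consistent with a TOMM-20::miniSOG fusion that would tether miniSOG to the mitochondrial surface. miniSOG is a small flavin-binding protein derived from Arabidopsis that fluoresces and generates singlet oxygen on blue-light illumination, and it is widely used for light-induced cell ablation and as a tag for correlated electron microscopy. A few hundred bases further on is a complete EBFP2 blue fluorescent protein coding sequence, presumably a marker for expressing cells. How it is coupled to the upstream cassette is not annotated, and no 3′ UTR is named. The short E2-Crimson, aex-5 and lacI hits are fragments and may be incidental matches. The stated purpose is simply to express miniSOG in C. elegans, here in cells where the flp-13 promoter is active.
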