Features (pLannotate 1.2.2; 15 found; start..end, strand, type, name):
   2323..2340    -  misc_feature   MCS (fragment): pUC18/19 multiple cloning site
   2434..2658    +  CDS            tomm-20 (fragment): TOM20_CAEEL - Experimental evidence at protein level: Swiss-Prot protein existence level 1. Central component of the receptor complex responsible for the recognition and translocation of cytosolically synthesized mitochondrial preproteins (By similarity). Together with tomm-22 functions as the transit peptide receptor at the surface of the mitochondrion outer membrane and facilitates the movement of preproteins into the translocation pore (PubMed:21264209). From Caenorhabditis elegans.
   2665..2982    +  CDS            miniSOG: miniSOG is a basic (constitutively fluorescent) cyan fluorescent protein published in 2011, derived from Arabidopsis thaliana. It requires the cofactor flavin for fluorescence.
   3332..4048    +  CDS            EBFP2: EBFP2 is a basic (constitutively fluorescent) blue fluorescent protein published in 2007, derived from Aequorea victoria. It is reported to be a rapidly-maturing monomer with moderate acid sensitivity.
   4058..4083    +  CDS            E2-Crimson (fragment): far-red noncytotoxic tetrameric variant of DsRed fluorescent protein (Strack et al., 2009) mammalian codon-optimized
   4849..5001    +  CDS            aex-5 (fragment): AEX5_CAEEL - Also known as kpc-3 From Caenorhabditis elegans.
   5129..5164    +  CDS            rop (fragment): Rop protein, which maintains plasmids at low copy number; rop
   5266..5365    +  misc_feature   bom (fragment): basis of mobility region from pBR322
   5463..5567    +  promoter       AmpR promoter: bla
   5568..6428    +  CDS            AmpR: β-lactamase; bla; confers resistance to ampicillin, carbenicillin, and related antibiotics
   6599..7187    +  rep_origin     ori: high-copy-number ColE1/pMB1/pBR322/pUC origin of replication
   7370..7462    +  CDS            lacI (fragment): lac repressor; lacI; The lac repressor binds to the lac operator to inhibit transcription in E. coli. This inhibition can be relieved by adding lactose or isopropyl-β-D-thiogalactopyranoside (IPTG).
   7475..7496    +  protein_bind   CAP binding site: CAP binding activates transcription in the presence of cAMP. E. coli catabolite activator protein
   7511..7541    +  promoter       lac promoter: promoter for the E. coli lac operon
   7549..7565    +  protein_bind   lac operator: The lac repressor binds to the lac operator to inhibit transcription in E. coli. This inhibition can be relieved by adding lactose or isopropyl-β-D-thiogalactopyranoside (IPTG). lac repressor encoded by lacI
>Addgene plasmid #212989 | pSH83 | addgene full sequence | sequence record 422136 | Addgene NGS Result
AAGCTTGGGCTGCAGCATGAAATTGTGCCTCCTGATGCTGAATCCTCAATCCATTTCTCCATACTTCCTT
TTCACTTCCTCCATTTGGCGGAAGGTGGGCGGTCCTCCCGCCGAAACTTGATCTCTTTTTTATTTTTAAG
AAGATCCTTTATGTTTTTTATATTGACGTTTACTTTTTTTTTGGAAGAAAGTGGGTGAACTACAATCAGA
TTATTTTTATGCTCCGCGAAAATTTAATCATGATCAAATGTGATATATGATGATAATTTGGGAATAAAAA
AGTGGAGGTGGAACATAATTTGTGTTCTTACGGACTATAATTTATTTGATATAAAACATCATTATTTCAC
TTGTTGCAGTCAAAATGTTCAGACTTGCAACCGCTTTTTTCTTTAACCCCATTTAAATAGGTCATTTTGA
AACTGAAATTTTAGATATCAATGTAACAATTTTCAGAAAATCATGAAAATGAGAAAATAACACTGAATCT
CAATTTTTTCTAACTAGCCGTTTATTAATTAAAACTGTAGTAGCATTTTAGTCGGCATTTTGTGTCAAAA
CAAATTCATTCTTGTATTTTTTTTTAATGCAGTCAATATCTTAGTAAATTGCCAAATATACGAAACCTAT
GGAGCGTTTCTGAGGAATTCAGAACACTAGAACACTGTTCAATCCTTGCTACATTTAAATACAGGGTGGG
CCAAAAGTATGGTAACACGTTTGCAGCTCTATAACTTTACTAGTGGAGAGAGTTATTACATCAATTTGTA
CAAGGTTTGTTCTCCATAAAATACTGACCAGATGAACGTTTTGAATTTTCAAAATATTCCCATCCGCATC
GCTGCAGGCCTTCAGAACTTTTGAGATCACGACCTTTATGGCACGCAAGTCGGCATTCTGCGGGATTTCT
ACATTTTTCTCAAGGAATCCATCAAGTGTCTTACAAGTTTTTATAGTTCAAAGAATGCTCTTGGTCTAGA
GATTTTTTAAAAACAAAAATCCAAATAATTTCTATCACGGTATTTCTGTCATGGACTGCGGCAGTAGGTT
AAGTCTTGAATGGCATAGTCGCCAGAAAGATGGATGTGAGCGGCGAGTAGCAGTATGCAGAAAAATTCAT
TTTAGTATTTTTCGAGACGTTTTGACCTGACTTTCCAGAATTTTTTTAGAAAATTGAGCTCGAATGATTT
TGTGGGTCGTTACGCCTTGCGAAACCAAAAAAACTGAGTAAATTTCGCAAAGTTGAATTCATGAAAAATT
CAAAGGTTCTGGCGCCAGTGTCGACACAGAAAATTTTTGTATGCTACAAAAACAATCAAAAACGCTTCTT
CACTTCTTTAACTTTAAATTTAACATAAAAATCATACATCTGAAAATTATTGGCGTGCGTGGGAGGTGTG
TTTGTGTGGGAAGTGCCGCGTGCCAAATTACCGTTTTTTCGAAAGGGTTCGCCAAATTTTCGAGGTGATA
AAGATCGCACCTTATTGGGAAACATTACAAATTTTGAGTCAAATTGAAGGAAATTTATTCAGCTATCAGT
GTTTGATAGAAGAATGTGCGTATGACGTGGCAGTCGCGCGAAAAGCTCATGTAAAAGAACGCTTCATGTG
TTACCATACTTTTGGCCCACCCTGTATAAATCGTGAAAACATAATTAGATTATAAAAGTAAAAGTCGCCC
GGTTTCGATTATGGTTGGCAAAATCTGAGTAATCGCTACTTTTTTTTGATTGCAATTAAAAATAAATTCT
GACACCTTTTAAAAACATGTACCATGATATTTTTTAAACGATTTCGCGACTTGGACTACATCTTTTGAAC
TCCAATATTATCAGTTCCGAAGTGTGATGTTGATGTTAACATAATGACATTTACAACGTATTCTGATTTC
TTTGAATATCTTCTCGAACTCTCGAGACACATCTGTTCAGATTCCAGTTGACTTGTCACATTTACGCATT
TCCCTCCTCCATTCTTTTATTTTGTTTCTATTTCTTGCGTAAATCTGATTAAAATCGAGAAGTAGGCGCG
CATTTTCTGTCTTCACCTTTTGACTATAAAAGTACTCTACAAATATTGAACAACACTTTTTAAAAGTTGT
AGTAGTTATTGGCCATCAGGAATTAGGAGGTCAGTTGCAAAATCATGCATCTTTTAGGATTAAAAGCTTA
AATCTTGCTCATTCATTTCCTGTCTTATTTTGAAGTTTTTCTCTCTTCCAACGCCTCCCACTGTGACTAC
TATCATCTATTATTATCTTGTAGGGATTCCTCAATTTCCAGACACCCTCAAACTCGGCCCCGTTCCGATT
CGAACGGCGCGCCTCTAGAGGATCCCCGGGATTGGCCAAAGGACCCAAAGGTATGTTTCGAATGATACTA
ACATAACATAGAACATTTTCAGGAGGACCCTTGGCTAGCGTCGACGGATCCCGATGTCGGACACAATTCT
TGGTTTCAACAAATCAAACGTCGTTTTGGCTGCTGGAATTGCTGGAGCCGCTTTCCTCGGCTACTGCATT
TACTTCGATCATAAGAGAATCAACGCTCCAGACTACAAGGACAAGATTAGGCAAAGTCAGTGTTTTAACA
ACATATTTCCTTCGGATTTTTATCTAAAAACAACTTATTTTCTTTCAGAGAGACGTGCCCAGGCTGGGGA
TCCTATGGAGAAAAGTTTCGTGATAACTGATCCACGGCTGCCAGACAATCCCATCATCTTCGCATCCGAT
GGCTTCCTGGAGCTGACCGAGTATTCCAGAGAGGAGATCCTGGGCCGCAATGGCCGCTTTCTGCAGGGAC
CAGAGACAGACCAGGCCACAGTGCAGAAGATTCGCGATGCCATTAGAGATCAGCGCGAGATTACCGTGCA
GCTGATAAACTACACAAAAAGCGGGAAGAAATTCTGGAACCTCCTGCACCTCCAGCCCATGAGGGACCAG
AAGGGTGAGCTCCAGTATTTCATCGGAGTGCAGCTGGATGGATAAAGATCCCCGAGATCTTCAGCGCTCA
GCATTCGTAGAATTGTAAGTTTAAACTTTCTCATACTAACTAACGCGCTCTATTTAAATTTTCAGAATTC
GCTGTCTCATCCTACTTTCACCTAGTTAACTGCTTGTCTTAAAATCTATGCTTCTCTTTAGTATCTAAAA
TTTTCCTAGAAGCTTACAAGTATATAAATGGTCTCTTCTCAATAAAGGTTGTATATTTATTCATCTTATT
GAATCTGCCATTTCCTCGTTTTTGCGAGTTTATATACCTTCCAATTTTCTTTCTATTGTATTTTCAACTT
CTAATTTTAATTCAGGGAAACTGCTTCAACGCATCGGTACCATGGTCTCCAAGGGAGAGGAGCTCTTCAC
CGGAGTCGTCCCAATCCTCGTCGAGCTCGACGGAGACGTCAACGGACACAAGTTCTCCGTCCGTGGAGAG
GGAGAGGGAGACGCCACCAACGGAAAGCTCACCCTCAAGTTCATCTGCACCACCGGAAAGCTCCCAGTCC
CATGGCCAACCCTCGTCACCACCCTCTCCCACGGAGTCCAGTGCTTCGCCCGTTACCCAGACCACATGAA
GCAGCACGACTTCTTCAAGTCCGCCATGCCAGAGGGATACGTCCAGGAGCGTACCATCTTCTTCAAGGAC
GACGGAACCTACAAGACCCGTGCCGAGGTCAAGTTCGAGGGAGACACCCTCGTCAACCGTATCGAGCTCA
AGGGAGTCGACTTCAAGGAGGACGGAAACATCCTCGGACACAAGCTCGAGTACAACTTCAACTCCCACAA
CATCTACATCATGGCCGTCAAGCAGAAGAACGGAATCAAGGTCAACTTCAAGATCCGTCACAACGTCGAG
GACGGATCCGTCCAGCTCGCCGACCACTACCAGCAGAACACCCCAATCGGAGACGGACCAGTCCTCCTCC
CAGACTCCCACTACCTCTCCACCCAGTCCGTCCTCTCCAAGGACCCAAACGAGAAGCGTGACCACATGGT
CCTCCTCGAGTTCCGTACCGCCGCCGGAATCACCCTCGGAATGGACGAGCTCTACAAGTGATAAGATATC
ACCTCCCACAACGAGGATTACACTATCGTTGAGCAATATGAAAGAGCTGAAGGGCGGCACTCGACAGGTG
GCATGGATGAATTGTATAAGTAGGAGCTCCCGAGATCTTCAGCGCTCAGCATTCGTAGAATTGTAAGTTT
AAACTTTCTCATACTAACTAACGCGCTCTATTTAAATTTTCAGAATTCCAACTGAGCGCCGGTCGCTACC
ATTACCAACTTGTCTGGTGTCAAAAATAATAGGGGCCGCTGTCATCAGAGTAAGTTTAAACTGAGTTCTA
CTAACTAACGAGTAATATTTAAATTTTCAGCATCTCGCGCCCGTGCCTCTGACTTCTAAGTCCAATTACT
CTTCAACATCCCTACATGCTCTTTCTCCCTGTGCTCCCACCCCCTATTTTTGTTATTATCAAAAAACTTC
TCTTAATTTCTTTGTTTTTTAGCTTCTTTTAAGTCACCTCTAACAATGAAATTGTGTAGATTCAAAAATA
GAATTAATTCGTAATAAAAAGTCGAAAAAAATTGTGCTCCCTCCCCCCATTAATAATAATTCTATCCCAA
AATCTACACAATGTTCTGTGTACACTTCTTATGTTTTTTACTTCTGATAAATTTTTTTGAAACATCATAG
AAAAAACCGCACACAAAATACCTTATCATATGTTACGTTTCAGTTTATGACCGCAATTTTTATTTCTTCG
CACGTCTGGGCCTCTCATGACGTCAAATCATGCTCATCGTGAAAAAGTTTTGGAGTATTTTTGGAATTTT
TCAATCAAGTGAAAGTTTATGAAATTAATTTTCCTGCTTTTGCTTTTTGGGGTTTCCCCTATTGTTTGTC
AAGATTTCGAGGACGGCGTTTTTCTTGCTAAAATCACAAGTATTGATGAGCACGATGCAAGAAAGATCGG
AAGAAGGTTTGGGTTTGAGGCTCAGTGGAAGGTGAGTAGAAGTTGATAATTTGAAAGTGGAGTAGTGTCT
ATGGGGTTTTTGCCTTAAATGACAGAATACATTCCCAATATACCAAACATAACTGTTTCCTACTAGTCGG
CCGTACGGGCCCTTTCGTCTCGCGCGTTTCGGTGATGACGGTGAAAACCTCTGACACATGCAGCTCCCGG
AGACGGTCACAGCTTGTCTGTAAGCGGATGCCGGGAGCAGACAAGCCCGTCAGGGCGCGTCAGCGGGTGT
TGGCGGGTGTCGGGGCTGGCTTAACTATGCGGCATCAGAGCAGATTGTACTGAGAGTGCACCATATGCGG
TGTGAAATACCGCACAGATGCGTAAGGAGAAAATACCGCATCAGGCGGCCTTAAGGGCCTCGTGATACGC
CTATTTTTATAGGTTAATGTCATGATAATAATGGTTTCTTAGACGTCAGGTGGCACTTTTCGGGGAAATG
TGCGCGGAACCCCTATTTGTTTATTTTTCTAAATACATTCAAATATGTATCCGCTCATGAGACAATAACC
CTGATAAATGCTTCAATAATATTGAAAAAGGAAGAGTATGAGTATTCAACATTTCCGTGTCGCCCTTATT
CCCTTTTTTGCGGCATTTTGCCTTCCTGTTTTTGCTCACCCAGAAACGCTGGTGAAAGTAAAAGATGCTG
AAGATCAGTTGGGTGCACGAGTGGGTTACATCGAACTGGATCTCAACAGCGGTAAGATCCTTGAGAGTTT
TCGCCCCGAAGAACGTTTTCCAATGATGAGCACTTTTAAAGTTCTGCTATGTGGCGCGGTATTATCCCGT
ATTGACGCCGGGCAAGAGCAACTCGGTCGCCGCATACACTATTCTCAGAATGACTTGGTTGAGTACTCAC
CAGTCACAGAAAAGCATCTTACGGATGGCATGACAGTAAGAGAATTATGCAGTGCTGCCATAACCATGAG
TGATAACACTGCGGCCAACTTACTTCTGACAACGATCGGAGGACCGAAGGAGCTAACCGCTTTTTTGCAC
AACATGGGGGATCATGTAACTCGCCTTGATCGTTGGGAACCGGAGCTGAATGAAGCCATACCAAACGACG
AGCGTGACACCACGATGCCTGTAGCAATGGCAACAACGTTGCGCAAACTATTAACTGGCGAACTACTTAC
TCTAGCTTCCCGGCAACAATTAATAGACTGGATGGAGGCGGATAAAGTTGCAGGACCACTTCTGCGCTCG
GCCCTTCCGGCTGGCTGGTTTATTGCTGATAAATCTGGAGCCGGTGAGCGTGGGTCTCGCGGTATCATTG
CAGCACTGGGGCCAGATGGTAAGCCCTCCCGTATCGTAGTTATCTACACGACGGGGAGTCAGGCAACTAT
GGATGAACGAAATAGACAGATCGCTGAGATAGGTGCCTCACTGATTAAGCATTGGTAACTGTCAGACCAA
GTTTACTCATATATACTTTAGATTGATTTAAAACTTCATTTTTAATTTAAAAGGATCTAGGTGAAGATCC
TTTTTGATAATCTCATGACCAAAATCCCTTAACGTGAGTTTTCGTTCCACTGAGCGTCAGACCCCGTAGA
AAAGATCAAAGGATCTTCTTGAGATCCTTTTTTTCTGCGCGTAATCTGCTGCTTGCAAACAAAAAAACCA
CCGCTACCAGCGGTGGTTTGTTTGCCGGATCAAGAGCTACCAACTCTTTTTCCGAAGGTAACTGGCTTCA
GCAGAGCGCAGATACCAAATACTGTTCTTCTAGTGTAGCCGTAGTTAGGCCACCACTTCAAGAACTCTGT
AGCACCGCCTACATACCTCGCTCTGCTAATCCTGTTACCAGTGGCTGCTGCCAGTGGCGATAAGTCGTGT
CTTACCGGGTTGGACTCAAGACGATAGTTACCGGATAAGGCGCAGCGGTCGGGCTGAACGGGGGGTTCGT
GCACACAGCCCAGCTTGGAGCGAACGACCTACACCGAACTGAGATACCTACAGCGTGAGCTATGAGAAAG
CGCCACGCTTCCCGAAGGGAGAAAGGCGGACAGGTATCCGGTAAGCGGCAGGGTCGGAACAGGAGAGCGC
ACGAGGGAGCTTCCAGGGGGAAACGCCTGGTATCTTTATAGTCCTGTCGGGTTTCGCCACCTCTGACTTG
AGCGTCGATTTTTGTGATGCTCGTCAGGGGGGCGGAGCCTATGGAAAAACGCCAGCAACGCGGCCTTTTT
ACGGTTCCTGGCCTTTTGCTGGCCTTTTGCTCACATGTTCTTTCCTGCGTTATCCCCTGATTCTGTGGAT
AACCGTATTACCGCCTTTGAGTGAGCTGATACCGCTCGCCGCAGCCGAACGACCGAGCGCAGCGAGTCAG
TGAGCGAGGAAGCGGAAGAGCGCCCAATACGCAAACCGCCTCTCCCCGCGCGTTGGCCGATTCATTAATG
CAGCTGGCACGACAGGTTTCCCGACTGGAAAGCGGGCAGTGAGCGCAACGCAATTAATGTGAGTTAGCTC
ACTCATTAGGCACCCCAGGCTTTACACTTTATGCTTCCGGCTCGTATGTTGTGTGGAATTGTGAGCGGAT
AACAATTTCACACAGGAAACAGCTATGACCATGATTACGCCAAGCTGTAAGTTTAAACATGATCTTACTA
ACTAACTATTCTCATTTAAATTTTCAGAGCTTAAAAATGGCTGAAATCACTCACAACGATGGATACGCTA
ACAACTTGGAAATGAAAT
